Addgene plasmid #59141: pLX304-YAP1 _SH3bm
Purpose: YAP1 mutants that harbored a deletion of SH3 binding motif, which disrupts interaction of YES1 with YAP1
Depositing lab: William Hahn. Depositing organization: Dana-Farber Cancer Institute. Publication: KRAS and YAP1 Converge to Regulate EMT and Tumor Survival. Shao DD, Xue W, Krall EB, Bhutkar A, Piccioni F, Wang X, Schinzel AC, Sood S, Rosenbluh J, Kim JW, Zwang Y, Roberts TM, Root DE, Jacks T, Hahn WC. Cell. 2014 Jul 3;158(1):171-84. doi: 10.1016/j.cell.2014.06.004. Epub 2014 Jun 19. PubMed 24954536.
Backbone
  Vector backbone: pLX304
  Backbone manufacturer: Addgene plasmid 25890
  Total vector size (bp): 9377
  Vector type: Lentiviral
  Selectable markers: Blasticidin
Growth in bacteria
  Bacterial resistance: Ampicillin, 100 μg/mL
  Growth temperature: 37°C
  Growth strain: Stbl3
  Copy number: High Copy
Gene/Insert
  Gene/Insert name: YAP1
  Species: H. sapiens (human)
  Mutation: SH3 domain deleted (aa278-290)
  Entrez Gene: YAP1 (a.k.a. COB1, YAP, YAP-1, YAP2, YAP65, YKI)
  Cloning method: Gateway Cloning
  Sequencing primers: 5′ CMV-F; 3′ WPRE-R
Terms and licenses: Academic/Nonprofit Terms; Industry Terms: Not Available to Industry
How to cite: pLX304-YAP1 _SH3bm was a gift from William Hahn (Addgene plasmid # 59141 ; http://n2t.net/addgene:59141 ; RRID:Addgene_59141)
