[The description below was written by a language model from this plasmid's Addgene catalogue record.]
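Description:
pLX304-YAP1 _SH3bm is a lentiviral expression plasmid built on the pLX304 backbone, a Gateway-compatible destination vector, with a recorded total size of 9377 bp. It is maintained in bacteria as a high-copy plasmid under ampicillin selection, and it carries a blasticidin marker so that transduced mammalian cells can be selected after viral delivery. No feature table accompanies the record, so the regulatory elements are not explicitly listed. The sequencing primers named (a forward primer in CMV and a reverse primer in WPRE) suggest that the insert lies between a CMV promoter and a woodchuck hepatitis virus post-transcriptional regulatory element, which typically enhances transcript expression in lentiviral vectors. The record does not mention any epitope tag.

The insert is human YAP1, introduced by Gateway recombination, carrying a deletion of amino acids 278-290. The mutation field calls this an SH3 domain deletion, while the purpose statement describes it more specifically as removal of the SH3 binding motif, the segment through which YAP1 interacts with the kinase YES1. The mutant therefore serves as an interaction-deficient form of YAP1 that can be stably expressed in mammalian cells to ask whether a given YAP1 function depends on YES1 binding, usually in comparison with wild-type YAP1 or other domain mutants. The associated study concerned how KRAS and YAP1 converge on epithelial-mesenchymal transition and tumor cell survival, which fits the use of this construct in structure-function and rescue experiments in cancer cell models.
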