>Addgene plasmid #59141 | pLX304-YAP1 _SH3bm | addgene partial sequence | sequence record 94317 | WPRE-R 5'-CATAGCGTAAAAGGAGCAACA-3'
AATTTTGTAATCCAGAGGTTGATTGTCGACTTAACGCGCCACCGGTTAGCGCTAGCTCATTACTACGGTA
GAATCGAGACCGAGGAGAGGGTTAGGGATAGGCTTACCAACCACTTTGTACAAGAAAGTTGGGGGTCTAT
AACCATGTAAGAAAGCTTTCTTTATCTAGCTTGGTGGCAGCCAAAACAGACTCCATGTCATTAAGGATGT
CAGAACTCAAAGCTTCCTGCAGACTTGGCATCAGCTCCTCTCCTTCTATGTTCATTCCATCTCCTTCCAT
GTGTTC
