>Addgene plasmid #59141 | pLX304-YAP1 _SH3bm | addgene partial sequence | sequence record 94320 | CMV-F 5'-CGCAAATGGGCGGTAGGCGTG-3'
GCAGAGCTCTCTGGCTAACTGTCGGGATCAACAAGTTTGTACAAAAAAGTTGGCATGGATCCCGGGCAGC
AGCCGCCGCCTCAACCGGCCCCCCAGGGCCAAGGGCAGCCGCCTTCGCAGCCCCCGCAGGGGCAGGGCCC
GCCGTCCGGACCCGGGCAACCGGCACCCGCGGCGACCCAGGCGGCGCCGCAGGCACCCCCCGCCGGGCAT
CAGATCGTGCACGTCCGCGGGGACTCGGAGACCGACCTGGAGGCGCTCTTCAACGCCGTCATGAACCCCA
AGACGGCCAACGTGCCCCAGACCGTGCCCATGAGGCTCCGGAAGCTGCCCGACTCCTTCTTCAAGCCGCC
GGAGCCCAAATCCCACTCCCGACAGGCCAGTACTGATGCAGGCACTGCAGGAGCCCTGACTCCACAGCAT
GTTCGAGCTCATTCCTCTCCAGCTTCTCTGCAGTTGGGAGCTGTTTCTCCTGGGACACT
