>Addgene plasmid #59141 | pLX304-YAP1 _SH3bm | addgene partial sequence | sequence record 95725 | hYAP1-F 5'-gcagttgggagctgtttctc-3'
CCCACAGCTCAGCATCTTCGACAGTCTTCTTTTGAGATACCTGATGGATGTACCTCTGCCAGCAGGTTGG
GAGATGGCAAAGACATCTTCTGGTCAGAGATACTTCTTAAATCACATCGATCAGACAACAACATGGCAGG
ACCCCAGGAAGGCCATGCTGTCCCAGATGAACGTCACAGCCCCCACCAGTCCACCAGTGCAGCAGAATAT
GATGAACTCGGCTTCAGGTCCTCTTCCTGATGGATGGGAACAAGCCATGACTCAGGATGGAGAAATTTAC
TATATAAACCATAAGAACAAGACCACCTCTTGGCTAGACCCAAGGCTTGACCCTCGTTTTGCCATGAACC
AGAGAATCAGTCAGAGTGCTCAGGGAGGCGTCATGGGTGG
